Addgene plasmid #154717: pEPYC1CB0468
Purpose: MoClo Level 1 luciferase reporter
Depositing lab: Nicola Patron. Depositing organization: Earlham Institute. Publication: Rational design of minimal synthetic promoters for plants. Cai YM, Kallam K, Tidd H, Gendarini G, Salzman A, Patron NJ. Nucleic Acids Res. 2020 Aug 28. pii: 5897334. doi: 10.1093/nar/gkaa682. PubMed 32856047.
Backbone
  Vector backbone: pICH47732
  Vector type: Synthetic Biology
Growth in bacteria
  Bacterial resistance: Ampicillin, 100 μg/mL
  Growth temperature: 37°C
  Growth strain: NEB Stable
  Copy number: High Copy
Gene/Insert
  Gene/Insert name: MinSyn_102 Firefly luciferase expression cassette [MinSyn_102::TMV::LucF::Flag::ocsT]
  Species: Synthetic
  Cloning method: Restriction Enzyme; 5′ cloning site BsaI (destroyed during cloning); 3′ cloning site BsaI (destroyed during cloning)
Terms and licenses: Academic/Nonprofit Terms; Industry Terms: Not Available to Industry
Depositor comments: Please visit https://www.biorxiv.org/content/10.1101/2020.05.14.095406v1 for bioRxiv preprint.
How to cite: pEPYC1CB0468 was a gift from Nicola Patron (Addgene plasmid # 154717 ; http://n2t.net/addgene:154717 ; RRID:Addgene_154717)
