[The description below was written by a language model from this plasmid's Addgene catalogue record and pLannotate feature annotations shown in this document.]
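Description:
pEPYC1CB0468 is a MoClo (Golden Gate) Level 1 plant expression construct built in the pICH47732 acceptor backbone, a binary vector of about 7.1 kb. It carries nopaline-type left and right T-DNA border repeats, so the region between them can be transferred to plant cells by Agrobacterium. The backbone combines a high-copy ColE1/pUC-type origin for propagation in E. coli with the broad-host-range IncP oriV and its trfA replication initiator, which support maintenance in Agrobacterium. Selection in bacteria is through β-lactamase (AmpR, ampicillin/carbenicillin) under its native promoter. A very short TetR fragment is also annotated and appears to be a backbone remnant rather than a functional gene. The transcription unit was assembled through BsaI sites that were destroyed during cloning, as is normal for Golden Gate assembly.

The payload between the borders is a single firefly luciferase reporter cassette, described as MinSyn_102::TMV::LucF::Flag::ocsT. MinSyn_102 is a minimal synthetic plant promoter. The automated annotation recognises only a short fragment of it as similar to the CaMV 35S promoter, which may correspond to a 35S-derived core element, though the record does not spell out the promoter's composition. Downstream lies the tobacco mosaic virus Ω 5' leader, a translational enhancer, followed by the luc+ firefly luciferase coding sequence and the octopine synthase terminator. The Flag tag named in the insert is not separately annotated in the feature table but presumably sits at the C-terminal end of luciferase.

The construct serves as a reporter for measuring the strength of the MinSyn_102 synthetic promoter in plant cells through luciferase activity. As a Level 1 module, it can also be combined with other transcription units in higher-level MoClo assemblies.
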