Features (pLannotate 1.2.2; 12 found; start..end, strand, type, name):
     42..66      +  misc_feature   RB T-DNA repeat: right border repeat from nopaline C58 T-DNA
    178..198     -  CDS            TetR (fragment): tetracycline resistance regulatory protein; tetR
    225..1370    -  CDS            trfA: TRFA_ECOLX - Experimental evidence at protein level: Swiss-Prot protein existence level 1. Also involved in plasmid copy number control, promoting intermolecular coupling of protein bound iterons at oriV, which inhibits replication initiation. From Escherichia coli.
   1706..2294    -  rep_origin     ori: high-copy-number ColE1/pMB1/pBR322/pUC origin of replication
   2465..3325    -  CDS            AmpR: β-lactamase; bla; confers resistance to ampicillin, carbenicillin, and related antibiotics
   3326..3430    -  promoter       AmpR promoter: bla
   3517..4148    -  rep_origin     oriV: incP origin of replication
   4240..4264    +  misc_feature   LB T-DNA repeat: left border repeat from nopaline C58 T-DNA
   4454..4478    +  promoter       CaMV 35S promoter (fragment): strong constitutive promoter from cauliflower mosaic virus
   4600..4655    +  misc_feature   TMV Ω: translational enhancer from the tobacco mosaic virus 5'-leader sequence (Gallie et al., 1988)
   4657..6306    +  CDS            luciferase: firefly luciferase; luc+; enhanced luc+ version of the luciferase gene
   6404..7111    +  terminator     OCS terminator: octopine synthase terminator
>Addgene plasmid #154717 | pEPYC1CB0468 | depositor full sequence | sequence record 299651 | pEPYC1CB0468 sequence 7118 bps
GCAATTGTCTTCTGCACGAAGTGGTTTAAACTATCAGTGTTTGACAGGATATATTGGCGGGTAAACCTAA
GAGAAAAGAGCGTTTATTAGAATAATCGGATATTTAAAAGGGCGTGAAAAGGTTTATCCGTTCGTCCATT
TGTATGTGCATGCCAACCACAGGGTTCCCCAGATCAGGCGCTGGCTGCTGAACCCCCAGCCGGAACTGAC
CCCACAAGGCCCTAGCGTTTGCAATGCACCAGGTCATCATTGACCCAGGCGTGTTCCACCAGGCCGCTGC
CTCGCAACTCTTCGCAGGCTTCGCCGACCTGCTCGCGCCACTTCTTCACGCGGGTGGAATCCGATCCGCA
CATGAGGCGGAAGGTTTCCAGCTTGAGCGGGTACGGCTCCCGGTGCGAGCTGAAATAGTCGAACATCCGT
CGGGCCGTCGGCGACAGCTTGCGGTACTTCTCCCATATGAATTTCGTGTAGTGGTCGCCAGCAAACAGCA
CGACGATTTCCTCGTCGATCAGGACCTGGCAACGGGACGTTTTCTTGCCACGGTCCAGGACGCGGAAGCG
GTGCAGCAGCGACACCGATTCCAGGTGCCCAACGCGGTCGGACGTGAAGCCCATCGCCGTCGCCTGTAGG
CGCGACAGGCATTCCTCGGCCTTCGTGTAATACCGGCCATTGATCGACCAGCCCAGGTCCTGGCAAAGCT
CGTAGAACGTGAAGGTGATCGGCTCGCCGATAGGGGTGCGCTTCGCGTACTCCAACACCTGCTGCCACAC
CAGTTCGTCATCGTCGGCCCGCAGCTCGACGCCGGTGTAGGTGATCTTCACGTCCTTGTTGACGTGGAAA
ATGACCTTGTTTTGCAGCGCCTCGCGCGGGATTTTCTTGTTGCGCGTGGTGAACAGGGCAGAGCGGGCCG
TGTCGTTTGGCATCGCTCGCATCGTGTCCGGCCACGGCGCAATATCGAACAAGGAAAGCTGCATTTCCTT
GATCTGCTGCTTCGTGTGTTTCAGCAACGCGGCCTGCTTGGCCTCGCTGACCTGTTTTGCCAGGTCCTCG
CCGGCGGTTTTTCGCTTCTTGGTCGTCATAGTTCCTCGCGTGTCGATGGTCATCGACTTCGCCAAACCTG
CCGCCTCCTGTTCAAGACGACGCGAACGCTCCACGGCGGCCGATGGCGCGGGCAGGGCAGGGGGAGCCAG
TTGCACGCTGTCGCGCTCGATCTTGGCCGTAGCTTGCTGGACCATCGAGCCGACGGACTGGAAGGTTTCG
CGGGGCGCACGCATGACGGTGCGGCTTGCGATGGTTTCGGCATCCTCGGCGGAAAACCCCGCGTCGATCA
GTTCTTGCCTGTATGCCTTCCGGTCAAACGTCCGATTCATTCACCCTCCTTGCGGGATTGCCCCGACTCA
CGCCGGGGCAATGTGCCCTTATTCCTGATTTGACCCGCCTGGTGCCTTGGTGTCCAGATAATCCACCTTA
TCGGCAATGAAGTCGGTCCCGTAGACCGTCTGGCCGTCCTTCTCGTACTTGGTATTCCGAATCTTGCCCT
GCACGAATACCAGCGACCCCTTGCCCAAATACTTGCCGTGGGCCTCGGCCTGAGAGCCAAAACACTTGAT
GCGGAAGAAGTCGGTGCGCTCCTGCTTGTCGCCGGCATCGTTGCGCCACATCTAGGATCTGCCAGGAACC
GTAAAAAGGCCGCGTTGCTGGCGTTTTTCCATAGGCTCCGCCCCCCTGACGAGCATCACAAAAATCGACG
CTCAAGTCAGAGGTGGCGAAACCCGACAGGACTATAAAGATACCAGGCGTTTCCCCCTGGAAGCTCCCTC
GTGCGCTCTCCTGTTCCGACCCTGCCGCTTACCGGATACCTGTCCGCCTTTCTCCCTTCGGGAAGCGTGG
CGCTTTCTCATAGCTCACGCTGTAGGTATCTCAGTTCGGTGTAGGTCGTTCGCTCCAAGCTGGGCTGTGT
GCACGAACCCCCCGTTCAGCCCGACCGCTGCGCCTTATCCGGTAACTATCGTCTTGAGTCCAACCCGGTA
AGACACGACTTATCGCCACTGGCAGCAGCCACTGGTAACAGGATTAGCAGAGCGAGGTATGTAGGCGGTG
CTACAGAGTTCTTGAAGTGGTGGCCTAACTACGGCTACACTAGAAGAACAGTATTTGGTATCTGCGCTCT
GCTGAAGCCAGTTACCTTCGGAAAAAGAGTTGGTAGCTCTTGATCCGGCAAACAAACCACCGCTGGTAGC
GGTGGTTTTTTTGTTTGCAAGCAGCAGATTACGCGCAGAAAAAAAGGATCTCAAGAAGATCCTTTGATCT
TTTCTACGGGGTCTGACGCTCAGTGGAACGAAAACTCACGTTAAGGGATTTTGGTCATGAGATTATCAAA
AAGGATCTTCACCTAGATCCTTTTAAATTAAAAATGAAGTTTTAAATCAATCTAAAGTATATATGAGTAA
ACTTGGTCTGACAGTTACCAATGCTTAATCAGTGAGGCACCTATCTCAGCGATCTGTCTATTTCGTTCAT
CCATAGTTGCCTGACTCCCCGTCGTGTAGATAACTACGATACGGGAGGGCTTACCATCTGGCCCCAGTGC
TGCAATGATACCGCGAGAACCACGCTCACCGGCTCCAGATTTATCAGCAATAAACCAGCCAGCCGGAAGG
GCCGAGCGCAGAAGTGGTCCTGCAACTTTATCCGCCTCCATCCAGTCTATTAATTGTTGCCGGGAAGCTA
GAGTAAGTAGTTCGCCAGTTAATAGTTTGCGCAACGTTGTTGCCATTGCTACAGGCATCGTGGTGTCACG
CTCGTCGTTTGGTATGGCTTCATTCAGCTCCGGTTCCCAACGATCAAGGCGAGTTACATGATCCCCCATG
TTGTGCAAAAAAGCGGTTAGCTCCTTCGGTCCTCCGATCGTTGTCAGAAGTAAGTTGGCCGCAGTGTTAT
CACTCATGGTTATGGCAGCACTGCATAATTCTCTTACTGTCATGCCATCCGTAAGATGCTTTTCTGTGAC
TGGTGAGTACTCAACCAAGTCATTCTGAGAATAGTGTATGCGGCGACCGAGTTGCTCTTGCCCGGCGTCA
ATACGGGATAATACCGCGCCACATAGCAGAACTTTAAAAGTGCTCATCATTGGAAAACGTTCTTCGGGGC
GAAAACTCTCAAGGATCTTACCGCTGTTGAGATCCAGTTCGATGTAACCCACTCGTGCACCCAACTGATC
TTCAGCATCTTTTACTTTCACCAGCGTTTCTGGGTGAGCAAAAACAGGAAGGCAAAATGCCGCAAAAAAG
GGAATAAGGGCGACACGGAAATGTTGAATACTCATACTCTTCCTTTTTCAATATTATTGAAGCATTTATC
AAGGTTATTGTCTCATGAGCGGATACATATTTGAATGTATTTAGAAAAATAAACAAATAGGGGTTCCGCG
CACGAATTGGCCAGCGCTGCCATTTTTGGGGTGAGGCCGTTCGCGGCCGAGGGGCGCAGCCCCTGGGGGG
ATGGGAGGCCCGCGTTAGCGGGCCGGGAGGGTTCGAGAAGGGGGGGCACCCCCCTTCGGCGTGCGCGGTC
ACGCGCACAGGGCGCAGCCCTGGTTAAAAACAAGGTTTATAAATATTGGTTTAAAAGCAGGTTAAAAGAC
AGGTTAGCGGTGGCCGAAAAACGGGCGGAAACCCTTGCAAATGCTGGATTTTCTGCCTGTGGACAGCCCC
TCAAATGTCAATAGGTGCGCCCCTCATCTGTCAGCACTCTGCCCCTCAAGTGTCAAGGATCGCGCCCCTC
ATCTGTCAGTAGTCGCGCCCCTCAAGTGTCAATACCGCAGGGCACTTATCCCCAGGCTTGTCCACATCAT
CTGTGGGAAACTCGCGTAAAATCAGGCGTTTTCGCCGATTTGCGAGGCTGGCCAGCTCCACGTCGCCGGC
CGAAATCGAGCCTGCCCCTCATCTGTCAACGCCGCGCCGGGTGAGTCGGCCCCTCAAGTGTCAACGTCCG
CCCCTCATCTGTCAGTGAGGGCCAAGTTTTCCGCGAGGTATCCACAACGCCGGCGGCCGCGGTGTCTCGC
ACACGGCTTCGACGGCGTTTCTGGCGCGTTTGCAGGGCCATAGACGGCCGCCAGCCCAGCGGCGAGGGCA
ACCAGCCCGGTGAGCGTCGCAAAGGAGATCCTGATCTGACTGATGGGCTGCCTGTATCGAGTGGTGATTT
TGTGCCGAGCTGCCGGTCGGGGAGCTGTTGGCTGGCTGGTGGCAGGATATATTGTGGTGTAAACAAATTG
ACGCTTAGACAACTTAATAACACATTGCGGACGTTTTTAATGTACTGGGGTGGATGCAGTGGGCCCCACT
CTGTGAAGACAATGCCGAATTCGGATCCGGAGGGAGGCGTGTCGTTTTAGTGAGGGCTTTGTCAAAAGCT
AAAAAAGATGATGCCTAGGAGGACCGATGCTGATCTTGCCTGCTCTCTCTGCCGACAGTGGTCCCAAATA
GGTCACGACAAAAATGTCAAAGATACCAATTAGGTTGTCTGCACCTCACATGCTATATAAGGTTTTGCTA
TTCATTGAAAGCAGTAGTGACTGATTTGTATATATACTGTATTTTTACAACAATTACCAACAACAACAAA
CAACAAACAACATTACAATTACTATTTACAATTACAATGGAGGACGCCAAAAACATAAAGAAAGGCCCGG
CGCCATTCTATCCGCTGGAAGATGGAACCGCTGGAGAGCAACTGCATAAGGCTATGAAGAGATACGCCCT
GGTTCCTGGAACAATTGCTTTTACAGATGCACATATCGAGGTGGACATCACTTACGCTGAGTACTTCGAA
ATGTCCGTTCGGTTGGCAGAAGCTATGAAACGATATGGGCTGAATACAAATCACAGAATCGTCGTATGCA
GTGAAAACTCTCTTCAATTCTTTATGCCGGTGTTGGGCGCGTTATTTATCGGAGTTGCAGTTGCGCCCGC
GAACGACATTTATAATGAACGTGAATTGCTCAACAGTATGGGCATTTCGCAGCCTACCGTGGTGTTCGTT
TCCAAAAAGGGGTTGCAAAAAATTTTGAACGTGCAAAAAAAGCTCCCAATCATCCAAAAAATTATTATCA
TGGATTCTAAAACGGATTACCAGGGATTTCAGTCGATGTACACGTTCGTCACATCTCATCTACCTCCCGG
TTTTAATGAATACGATTTTGTGCCAGAGTCCTTCGATAGGGACAAGACAATTGCACTGATCATGAACTCC
TCTGGATCTACTGGTCTGCCTAAAGGTGTCGCTCTGCCTCATAGAACTGCCTGCGTGAGATTCTCGCATG
CCAGAGATCCTATTTTTGGCAATCAAATCATTCCGGATACTGCGATTTTAAGTGTTGTTCCATTCCATCA
CGGTTTTGGAATGTTTACTACACTCGGATATTTGATATGTGGATTTCGAGTCGTCTTAATGTATAGATTT
GAAGAAGAACTGTTTCTGAGGAGCCTTCAGGATTACAAGATTCAAAGTGCGCTGCTGGTGCCAACCCTAT
TCTCCTTCTTCGCCAAAAGCACTCTGATTGACAAATACGATTTATCTAATTTACACGAAATTGCTTCTGG
TGGCGCTCCCCTCTCTAAGGAAGTCGGGGAAGCGGTTGCCAAGAGGTTCCATCTGCCAGGTATCAGGCAA
GGATATGGGCTCACTGAGACTACATCAGCTATTCTGATTACACCCGAGGGGGATGATAAACCGGGCGCGG
TCGGTAAAGTTGTTCCATTTTTTGAAGCGAAGGTTGTGGATCTGGATACCGGGAAAACGCTGGGCGTTAA
TCAAAGAGGCGAACTGTGTGTGAGAGGTCCTATGATTATGTCCGGTTATGTAAACAATCCGGAAGCGACC
AACGCCTTGATTGACAAGGATGGATGGCTACATTCTGGAGACATAGCTTACTGGGACGAGGACGAACACT
TCTTCATCGTTGACCGCCTGAAGTCTCTGATTAAGTACAAAGGCTATCAGGTGGCTCCCGCTGAATTGGA
ATCCATCTTGCTCCAACACCCCAACATCTTCGACGCAGGTGTCGCAGGTCTGCCCGACGATGACGCCGGT
GAACTTCCCGCCGCCGTTGTTGTTTTGGAGCACGGAAAGACGATGACGGAAAAAGAGATCGTGGATTACG
TCGCCAGTCAAGTAACAACCGCGAAAAAGTTGCGCGGAGGAGTTGTGTTTGTGGACGAAGTACCGAAAGG
TCTTACCGGAAAACTCGACGCAAGAAAAATCAGAGAGATCCTCATAAAGGCCAAGAAGGGCGGAAAGATC
GCCGTGGGTTCGGATTATAAGGACCATGACGGAGACTATAAGGACCATGACCTCGACGCTGCAGCAGCGG
ATTATAAGGACGATGACGATAAGTGAGCTTGTCCTGCTTTAATGAGATATGCGAGAAGCCTATGATCGCA
TGATATTTGCTTTCAATTCTGTTGTGCACGTTGTAAAAAACCTGAGCATGTGTAGCTCAGATCCTTACCG
CCGGTTTCGGTTCATTCTAATGAATATATCACCCGTTACTATCGTATTTTTATGAATAATATTCTCCGTT
CAATTTACTGATTGTACCCTACTACTTATATGTACAATATTAAAATGAAAACAATATATTGTGCTGAATA
GGTTTATAGCGACATCTATGATAGAGCGCCACAATAACAAACAATTGCGTTTTATTATTACAAATCCAAT
TTTAAAAAAAGCGGCAGAACCGGTCAAACCTAAAAGACTGATTACATAAATCTTATTCAAATTTCAAAAG
TGCCCCAGGGGCTAGTATCTACGACACACCGAGCGGCGAACTAATAACGCTCACTGAAGGGAACTCCGGT
TCCCCGCCGGCGCGCATGGGTGAGATTCCTTGAAGTTGAGTATTGGCCGTCCGCTCTACCGAAAGTTACG
GGCACCATTCAACCCGGTCCAGCACGGCGGCCGGGTAACCGACTTGCTGCCCCGAGAATTATGCAGCATT
TTTTTGGTGTATGTGGGCCCCAAATGAAGTGCAGGTCAAACCTTGACAGTGACGACAAATCGTTGGGCGG
GTCCAGGGCGAATTTTGCGACAACATGTCGAGGCTCAGCAGGACCGCT
